>Addgene plasmid #215543 | SOX2-3'gRNA | addgene full sequence | sequence record 424976 | Addgene NGS Result
GAGGGCCTATTTCCCATGATTCCTTCATATTTGCATATACGATACAAGGCTGTTAGAGAGATAATTGGAA
TTAATTTGACTGTAAACACAAAGATATTAGTACAAAATACGTGACGTAGAAAGTAATAATTTCTTGGGTA
GTTTGCAGTTTTAAAATTATGTTTTAAAATGGACTATCATATGCTTACCGTAACTTGAAAGTATTTCGAT
TTCTTGGCTTTATATATCTTGTGGAAAGGACGAAACACCGCGGCCCTCACATGTGTGAGAGTTTTAGAGC
TAGAAATAGCAAGTTAAAATAAGGCTAGTCCGTTATCAACTTGAAAAAGTGGCACCGAGTCGGTGCTTTT
TTGTTTTAGAGCTAGAAATAGCAAGTTAAAATAAGGCTAGTCCGTTTTTAGCGCGTGCGCCAATTCTGCA
GACAAATGGCTCTAGAGGTACCCGTTACATAACTTACGGTAAATGGCCCGCCTGGCTGACCGCCCAACGA
CCCCCGCCCATTGACGTCAATAGTAACGCCAATAGGGACTTTCCATTGACGTCAATGGGTGGAGTATTTA
CGGTAAACTGCCCACTTGGCAGTACATCAAGTGTATCATATGCCAAGTACGCCCCCTATTGACGTCAATG
ACGGTAAATGGCCCGCCTGGCATTGTGCCCAGTACATGACCTTATGGGACTTTCCTACTTGGCAGTACAT
CTACGTATTAGTCATCGCTATTACCATGGTCGAGGTGAGCCCCACGTTCTGCTTCACTCTCCCCATCTCC
CCCCCCTCCCCACCCCCAATTTTGTATTTATTTATTTTTTAATTATTTTGTGCAGCGATGGGGGCGGGGG
GGGGGGGGGCGCGCGCCAGGCGGGGCGGGGCGGGGCGAGGGGCGGGGCGGGGCGAGGCGGAGAGGTGCGG
CGGCAGCCAATCAGAGCGGCGCGCTCCGAAAGTTTCCTTTTATGGCGAGGCGGCGGCGGCGGCGGCCCTA
TAAAAAGCGAAGCGCGCGGCGGGCGGGAGTCGCTGCGCGCTGCCTTCGCCCCGTGCCCCGCTCCGCCGCC
GCCTCGCGCCGCCCGCCCCGGCTCTGACTGACCGCGTTACTCCCACAGGTGAGCGGGCGGGACGGCCCTT
CTCCTCCGGGCTGTAATTAGCTGAGCAAGAGGTAAGGGTTTAAGGGATGGTTGGTTGGTGGGGTATTAAT
GTTTAATTACCTGGAGCACCTGCCTGAAATCACTTTTTTTCAGGTTGGACCGGTGCCACCATGGACTATA
AGGACCACGACGGAGACTACAAGGATCATGATATTGATTACAAAGACGATGACGATAAGATGGCCCCAAA
GAAGAAGCGGAAGGTCGGTATCCACGGAGTCCCAGCAGCCGACAAGAAGTACAGCATCGGCCTGGACATC
GGCACCAACTCTGTGGGCTGGGCCGTGATCACCGACGAGTACAAGGTGCCCAGCAAGAAATTCAAGGTGC
TGGGCAACACCGACCGGCACAGCATCAAGAAGAACCTGATCGGAGCCCTGCTGTTCGACAGCGGCGAAAC
AGCCGAGGCCACCCGGCTGAAGAGAACCGCCAGAAGAAGATACACCAGACGGAAGAACCGGATCTGCTAT
CTGCAAGAGATCTTCAGCAACGAGATGGCCAAGGTGGACGACAGCTTCTTCCACAGACTGGAAGAGTCCT
TCCTGGTGGAAGAGGATAAGAAGCACGAGCGGCACCCCATCTTCGGCAACATCGTGGACGAGGTGGCCTA
CCACGAGAAGTACCCCACCATCTACCACCTGAGAAAGAAACTGGTGGACAGCACCGACAAGGCCGACCTG
CGGCTGATCTATCTGGCCCTGGCCCACATGATCAAGTTCCGGGGCCACTTCCTGATCGAGGGCGACCTGA
ACCCCGACAACAGCGACGTGGACAAGCTGTTCATCCAGCTGGTGCAGACCTACAACCAGCTGTTCGAGGA
AAACCCCATCAACGCCAGCGGCGTGGACGCCAAGGCCATCCTGTCTGCCAGACTGAGCAAGAGCAGACGG
CTGGAAAATCTGATCGCCCAGCTGCCCGGCGAGAAGAAGAATGGCCTGTTCGGAAACCTGATTGCCCTGA
GCCTGGGCCTGACCCCCAACTTCAAGAGCAACTTCGACCTGGCCGAGGATGCCAAACTGCAGCTGAGCAA
GGACACCTACGACGACGACCTGGACAACCTGCTGGCCCAGATCGGCGACCAGTACGCCGACCTGTTTCTG
GCCGCCAAGAACCTGTCCGACGCCATCCTGCTGAGCGACATCCTGAGAGTGAACACCGAGATCACCAAGG
CCCCCCTGAGCGCCTCTATGATCAAGAGATACGACGAGCACCACCAGGACCTGACCCTGCTGAAAGCTCT
CGTGCGGCAGCAGCTGCCTGAGAAGTACAAAGAGATTTTCTTCGACCAGAGCAAGAACGGCTACGCCGGC
TACATTGACGGCGGAGCCAGCCAGGAAGAGTTCTACAAGTTCATCAAGCCCATCCTGGAAAAGATGGACG
GCACCGAGGAACTGCTCGTGAAGCTGAACAGAGAGGACCTGCTGCGGAAGCAGCGGACCTTCGACAACGG
CAGCATCCCCCACCAGATCCACCTGGGAGAGCTGCACGCCATTCTGCGGCGGCAGGAAGATTTTTACCCA
TTCCTGAAGGACAACCGGGAAAAGATCGAGAAGATCCTGACCTTCCGCATCCCCTACTACGTGGGCCCTC
TGGCCAGGGGAAACAGCAGATTCGCCTGGATGACCAGAAAGAGCGAGGAAACCATCACCCCCTGGAACTT
CGAGGAAGTGGTGGACAAGGGCGCTTCCGCCCAGAGCTTCATCGAGCGGATGACCAACTTCGATAAGAAC
CTGCCCAACGAGAAGGTGCTGCCCAAGCACAGCCTGCTGTACGAGTACTTCACCGTGTATAACGAGCTGA
CCAAAGTGAAATACGTGACCGAGGGAATGAGAAAGCCCGCCTTCCTGAGCGGCGAGCAGAAAAAGGCCAT
CGTGGACCTGCTGTTCAAGACCAACCGGAAAGTGACCGTGAAGCAGCTGAAAGAGGACTACTTCAAGAAA
ATCGAGTGCTTCGACTCCGTGGAAATCTCCGGCGTGGAAGATCGGTTCAACGCCTCCCTGGGCACATACC
ACGATCTGCTGAAAATTATCAAGGACAAGGACTTCCTGGACAATGAGGAAAACGAGGACATTCTGGAAGA
TATCGTGCTGACCCTGACACTGTTTGAGGACAGAGAGATGATCGAGGAACGGCTGAAAACCTATGCCCAC
CTGTTCGACGACAAAGTGATGAAGCAGCTGAAGCGGCGGAGATACACCGGCTGGGGCAGGCTGAGCCGGA
AGCTGATCAACGGCATCCGGGACAAGCAGTCCGGCAAGACAATCCTGGATTTCCTGAAGTCCGACGGCTT
CGCCAACAGAAACTTCATGCAGCTGATCCACGACGACAGCCTGACCTTTAAAGAGGACATCCAGAAAGCC
CAGGTGTCCGGCCAGGGCGATAGCCTGCACGAGCACATTGCCAATCTGGCCGGCAGCCCCGCCATTAAGA
AGGGCATCCTGCAGACAGTGAAGGTGGTGGACGAGCTCGTGAAAGTGATGGGCCGGCACAAGCCCGAGAA
CATCGTGATCGAAATGGCCAGAGAGAACCAGACCACCCAGAAGGGACAGAAGAACAGCCGCGAGAGAATG
AAGCGGATCGAAGAGGGCATCAAAGAGCTGGGCAGCCAGATCCTGAAAGAACACCCCGTGGAAAACACCC
AGCTGCAGAACGAGAAGCTGTACCTGTACTACCTGCAGAATGGGCGGGATATGTACGTGGACCAGGAACT
GGACATCAACCGGCTGTCCGACTACGATGTGGACCATATCGTGCCTCAGAGCTTTCTGAAGGACGACTCC
ATCGACAACAAGGTGCTGACCAGAAGCGACAAGAACCGGGGCAAGAGCGACAACGTGCCCTCCGAAGAGG
TCGTGAAGAAGATGAAGAACTACTGGCGGCAGCTGCTGAACGCCAAGCTGATTACCCAGAGAAAGTTCGA
CAATCTGACCAAGGCCGAGAGAGGCGGCCTGAGCGAACTGGATAAGGCCGGCTTCATCAAGAGACAGCTG
GTGGAAACCCGGCAGATCACAAAGCACGTGGCACAGATCCTGGACTCCCGGATGAACACTAAGTACGACG
AGAATGACAAGCTGATCCGGGAAGTGAAAGTGATCACCCTGAAGTCCAAGCTGGTGTCCGATTTCCGGAA
GGATTTCCAGTTTTACAAAGTGCGCGAGATCAACAACTACCACCACGCCCACGACGCCTACCTGAACGCC
GTCGTGGGAACCGCCCTGATCAAAAAGTACCCTAAGCTGGAAAGCGAGTTCGTGTACGGCGACTACAAGG
TGTACGACGTGCGGAAGATGATCGCCAAGAGCGAGCAGGAAATCGGCAAGGCTACCGCCAAGTACTTCTT
CTACAGCAACATCATGAACTTTTTCAAGACCGAGATTACCCTGGCCAACGGCGAGATCCGGAAGCGGCCT
CTGATCGAGACAAACGGCGAAACCGGGGAGATCGTGTGGGATAAGGGCCGGGATTTTGCCACCGTGCGGA
AAGTGCTGAGCATGCCCCAAGTGAATATCGTGAAAAAGACCGAGGTGCAGACAGGCGGCTTCAGCAAAGA
GTCTATCCTGCCCAAGAGGAACAGCGATAAGCTGATCGCCAGAAAGAAGGACTGGGACCCTAAGAAGTAC
GGCGGCTTCGACAGCCCCACCGTGGCCTATTCTGTGCTGGTGGTGGCCAAAGTGGAAAAGGGCAAGTCCA
AGAAACTGAAGAGTGTGAAAGAGCTGCTGGGGATCACCATCATGGAAAGAAGCAGCTTCGAGAAGAATCC
CATCGACTTTCTGGAAGCCAAGGGCTACAAAGAAGTGAAAAAGGACCTGATCATCAAGCTGCCTAAGTAC
TCCCTGTTCGAGCTGGAAAACGGCCGGAAGAGAATGCTGGCCTCTGCCGGCGAACTGCAGAAGGGAAACG
AACTGGCCCTGCCCTCCAAATATGTGAACTTCCTGTACCTGGCCAGCCACTATGAGAAGCTGAAGGGCTC
CCCCGAGGATAATGAGCAGAAACAGCTGTTTGTGGAACAGCACAAGCACTACCTGGACGAGATCATCGAG
CAGATCAGCGAGTTCTCCAAGAGAGTGATCCTGGCCGACGCTAATCTGGACAAAGTGCTGTCCGCCTACA
ACAAGCACCGGGATAAGCCCATCAGAGAGCAGGCCGAGAATATCATCCACCTGTTTACCCTGACCAATCT
GGGAGCCCCTGCCGCCTTCAAGTACTTTGACACCACCATCGACCGGAAGAGGTACACCAGCACCAAAGAG
GTGCTGGACGCCACCCTGATCCACCAGAGCATCACCGGCCTGTACGAGACACGGATCGACCTGTCTCAGC
TGGGAGGCGACAAAAGGCCGGCGGCCACGAAAAAGGCCGGCCAGGCAAAAAAGAAAAAGGAATTCGGCAG
TGGAGAGGGCAGAGGAAGTCTGCTAACATGCGGTGACGTCGAGGAGAATCCTGGCCCAATGACCGAGTAC
AAGCCCACGGTGCGCCTCGCCACCCGCGACGACGTCCCCAGGGCCGTACGCACCCTCGCCGCCGCGTTCG
CCGACTACCCCGCCACGCGCCACACCGTCGATCCGGACCGCCACATCGAGCGGGTCACCGAGCTGCAAGA
ACTCTTCCTCACGCGCGTCGGGCTCGACATCGGCAAGGTGTGGGTCGCGGACGACGGCGCCGCGGTGGCG
GTCTGGACCACGCCGGAGAGCGTCGAAGCGGGGGCGGTGTTCGCCGAGATCGGCCCGCGCATGGCCGAGT
TGAGCGGTTCCCGGCTGGCCGCGCAGCAACAGATGGAAGGCCTCCTGGCGCCGCACCGGCCCAAGGAGCC
CGCGTGGTTCCTGGCCACCGTCGGCGTCTCGCCCGACCACCAGGGCAAGGGTCTGGGCAGCGCCGTCGTG
CTCCCCGGAGTGGAGGCGGCCGAGCGCGCCGGGGTGCCCGCCTTCCTGGAGACCTCCGCGCCCCACAACC
TCCCCTTCTACGAGCGGCTCGGCTTCACCGTCACCGCCGACGTCGAGGTGCCCGAAGGACCGCGCACCTG
GTGCATGACCCGCAAGCCCGGTGCCTGAGAATTCTAACTAGAGCTCGCTGATCAGCCTCGACTGTGCCTT
CTAGTTGCCAGCCATCTGTTGTTTGCCCCTCCCCCGTGCCTTCCTTGACCCTGGAAGGTGCCACTCCCAC
TGTCCTTTCCTAATAAAATGAGGAAATTGCATCGCATTGTCTGAGTAGGTGTCATTCTATTCTGGGGGGT
GGGGTGGGGCAGGACAGCAAGGGGGAGGATTGGGAAGAGAATAGCAGGCATGCTGGGGAGCGGCCGCAGG
AACCCCTAGTGATGGAGTTGGCCACTCCCTCTCTGCGCGCTCGCTCGCTCACTGAGGCCGGGCGACCAAA
GGTCGCCCGACGCCCGGGCTTTGCCCGGGCGGCCTCAGTGAGCGAGCGAGCGCGCAGCTGCCTGCAGGGG
CGCCTGATGCGGTATTTTCTCCTTACGCATCTGTGCGGTATTTCACACCGCATA
[95 nt withheld, positions 6635-6729]
T
[46 nt withheld, positions 6731-6776]
C
[141 nt withheld, positions 6778-6918]
CCTTTGACGTTGGAGTCCACGTTCTTT
[37 nt withheld, positions 6946-6982]
ACTCTATCTCGGGCTATTCTTTTGATTTATAAGGGATTTTGCCGATTTCGGTCTATTGGTTAAAAAATGA
GCTGATTTAACAAAAATTTAACGCGAATTTTAACAAAATATTAACGTTTACAATTTTATGGTGCACTCTC
AGTACAATCTGCTCTGATGCCGCATAGTTAAGCCAGCCCCGACACCCGCCAACACCCGCTGACGCGCCCT
GACGGGCTTGTCTGCTCCCGGCATCCGCTTACAGACAAGCTGTGACCGTCTCCGGGAGCTGCATGTGTCA
GAGGTTTTCACCGTCATCACCGAAACGCGCGAGACGAAAGGGCCTCGTGATACGCCTATTTTTATAGGTT
AATGTCATGATAATAATGGTTTCTTAGACGTCAGGTGGCACTTTTCGGGGAAATGTGCGCGGAACCCCTA
TTTGTTTATTTTTCTAAATACATTCAAATATGTATCCGCTCATGAGACAATAACCCTGATAAATGCTTCA
ATAATATTGAAAAAGGAAGAGTATGAGTATTCAACATTTCCGTGTCGCCCTTATTCCCTTTTTTGCGGCA
TTTTGCCTTCCTGTTTTTGCTCACCCAGAAACGCTGGTGAAAGTAAAAGATGCTGAAGATCAGTTGGGTG
CACGAGTGGGTTACATCGAACTGGATCTCAACAGCGGTAAGATCCTTGAGAGTTTTCGCCCCGAAGAACG
TTTTCCAATGATGAGCACTTTTAAAGTTCTGCTATGTGGCGCGGTATTATCCCGTATTGACGCCGGGCAA
GAGCAACTCGGTCGCCGCATACACTATTCTCAGAATGACTTGGTTGAGTACTCACCAGTCACAGAAAAGC
ATCTTACGGATGGCATGACAGTAAGAGAATTATGCAGTGCTGCCATAACCATGAGTGATAACACTGCGGC
CAACTTACTTCTGACAACGATCGGAGGACCGAAGGAGCTAACCGCTTTTTTGCACAACATGGGGGATCAT
GTAACTCGCCTTGATCGTTGGGAACCGGAGCTGAATGAAGCCATACCAAACGACGAGCGTGACACCACGA
TGCCTGTAGCAATGGCAACAACGTTGCGCAAACTATTAACTGGCGAACTACTTACTCTAGCTTCCCGGCA
ACAATTAATAGACTGGATGGAGGCGGATAAAGTTGCAGGACCACTTCTGCGCTCGGCCCTTCCGGCTGGC
TGGTTTATTGCTGATAAATCTGGAGCCGGTGAGCGTGGAAGCCGCGGTATCATTGCAGCACTGGGGCCAG
ATGGTAAGCCCTCCCGTATCGTAGTTATCTACACGACGGGGAGTCAGGCAACTATGGATGAACGAAATAG
ACAGATCGCTGAGATAGGTGCCTCACTGATTAAGCATTGGTAACTGTCAGACCAAGTTTACTCATATATA
CTTTAGATTGATTTAAAACTTCATTTTTAATTTAAAAGGATCTAGGTGAAGATCCTTTTTGATAATCTCA
TGACCAAAATCCCTTAACGTGAGTTTTCGTTCCACTGAGCGTCAGACCCCGTAGAAAAGATCAAAGGATC
TTCTTGAGATCCTTTTTTTCTGCGCGTAATCTGCTGCTTGCAAACAAAAAAACCACCGCTACCAGCGGTG
GTTTGTTTGCCGGATCAAGAGCTACCAACTCTTTTTCCGAAGGTAACTGGCTTCAGCAGAGCGCAGATAC
CAAATACTGTTCTTCTAGTGTAGCCGTAGTTAGGCCACCACTTCAAGAACTCTGTAGCACCGCCTACATA
CCTCGCTCTGCTAATCCTGTTACCAGTGGCTGCTGCCAGTGGCGATAAGTCGTGTCTTACCGGGTTGGAC
TCAAGACGATAGTTACCGGATAAGGCGCAGCGGTCGGGCTGAACGGGGGGTTCGTGCACACAGCCCAGCT
TGGAGCGAACGACCTACACCGAACTGAGATACCTACAGCGTGAGCTATGAGAAAGCGCCACGCTTCCCGA
AGGGAGAAAGGCGGACAGGTATCCGGTAAGCGGCAGGGTCGGAACAGGAGAGCGCACGAGGGAGCTTCCA
GGGGGAAACGCCTGGTATCTTTATAGTCCTGTCGGGTTTCGCCACCTCTGACTTGAGCGTCGATTTTTGT
GATGCTCGTCAGGGGGGCGGAGCCTATGGAAAAACGCCAGCAACGCGGCCTTTTTACGGTTCCTGGCCTT
TTGCTGGCCTTTTGCTCACATGT
Features (pLannotate 1.2.2; 19 found; start..end, strand, type, name):
      1..241     +  promoter       U6 promoter: RNA polymerase III promoter for human U6 snRNA
    271..346     +  misc_RNA       gRNA scaffold: guide RNA scaffold for the Streptococcus pyogenes CRISPR/Cas9 system
    353..396     +  misc_RNA       gRNA scaffold (fragment): guide RNA scaffold for the Streptococcus pyogenes CRISPR/Cas9 system
    443..728     +  enhancer       CMV enhancer: human cytomegalovirus immediate early enhancer; contains an 18-bp deletion relative to the standard CMV enhancer
    730..1005    +  promoter       chicken β-actin promoter: No description available
   1006..1233    +  intron         hybrid intron: hybrid between chicken β-actin (CBA) and minute virus of mice (MMV) introns (Gray et al., 2011)
   1371..2972    +  CDS            Cas9(N): N-terminal portion of Streptococcus pyogenes Cas9 (Zetsche et al., 2015)
   2973..5471    +  CDS            Cas9(C): C-terminal portion of Streptococcus pyogenes Cas9 (Zetsche et al., 2015)
   5472..5519    +  CDS            nucleoplasmin NLS: bipartite nuclear localization signal from nucleoplasmin
   5589..6188    +  CDS            PuroR (fragment): puromycin N-acetyltransferase; pac from Streptomyces; confers resistance to puromycin
   6222..6333    +  polyA_signal   bGH poly(A) signal: bovine growth hormone polyadenylation signal
   6438..6578    +  repeat_region  AAV2 ITR: inverted terminal repeat of adeno-associated virus serotype 2 inverted
   6583..6634    -  misc_feature   bom (fragment): basis of mobility region from pBR322
   6653..7108    +  rep_origin     f1 ori (sequence partly withheld): f1 bacteriophage origin of replication; arrow indicates direction of (+) strand synthesis
   7109..7158    -  misc_feature   bom (fragment): basis of mobility region from pBR322
   7260..7295    -  CDS            rop (fragment): Rop protein, which maintains plasmids at low copy number; rop
   7390..7494    +  promoter       AmpR promoter: bla
   7495..8355    +  CDS            AmpR: β-lactamase; bla; confers resistance to ampicillin, carbenicillin, and related antibiotics
   8526..9114    +  rep_origin     ori: high-copy-number ColE1/pMB1/pBR322/pUC origin of replication
