[The description below was written by a language model from this plasmid's Addgene catalogue record and pLannotate feature annotations shown in this document.]
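Description:
SOX2-3'gRNA is an all-in-one CRISPR-Cas9 expression plasmid built on the pSpCas9(BB)-2A-Puro (PX459) V2.0 backbone, intended for transient transfection of mammalian cells. It is about 9.2 kb. In bacteria it is propagated at high copy from a ColE1/pUC-type origin, with ampicillin selection provided by the AmpR (β-lactamase) cassette. An f1 phage origin is also present. The table annotates a single AAV2 inverted terminal repeat and small bom and rop fragments, which appear to be backbone remnants rather than functional viral packaging elements.

The insert is a 21-nt guide sequence directed at the 3' end of the human SOX2 gene. It was cloned between the backbone's BbsI sites, which were destroyed in the process. The guide sits downstream of the human U6 RNA polymerase III promoter and directly upstream of the Streptococcus pyogenes gRNA scaffold, so a complete single guide RNA is transcribed. The bracketed leading G in the recorded guide is probably an added base to support U6 transcription initiation.

A second cassette uses a CMV enhancer, chicken β-actin promoter and hybrid intron to drive S. pyogenes Cas9. The annotation splits Cas9 into N- and C-terminal portions, but these are contiguous. Cas9 is fused to a nucleoplasmin nuclear localization signal, followed by a puromycin N-acetyltransferase coding sequence and a bGH polyadenylation signal. As the backbone name indicates, a 2A peptide links Cas9 to the puromycin marker, which allows brief puromycin enrichment of transfected cells.

The stated purpose is to cut near the SOX2 3' terminus for Cas9-mediated knock-in. The record does not describe the donor template such an experiment would need, or what sequence is to be inserted.
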