Addgene plasmid #215543: SOX2-3'gRNA
Purpose: gRNA targeting SOX2 3' terminal for CRISPR-Cas9-mediated knock-in
Depositing lab: Kai Wang. Depositing organization: Peking University Health Science Center.
Backbone
  Vector backbone: pSpCas9(BB)-2A-Puro (PX459) V2.0 (Addgene #62988)
  Backbone manufacturer: Feng Zhang (Addgene plasmid # 62988)
  Vector type: CRISPR
Growth in bacteria
  Bacterial resistance: Ampicillin, 100 μg/mL
  Growth temperature: 37°C
  Growth strain: DH5alpha
  Copy number: High Copy
Gene/Insert
  Gene/Insert name: SOX2
  gRNA/shRNA sequence: (g)cggccctcacatgtgtgaga
  Species: H. sapiens (human)
  Insert size (bp): 21
  Entrez Gene: SOX2 (a.k.a. ANOP3, MCOPS3)
  Cloning method: Restriction Enzyme; 5′ cloning site BbsI (destroyed during cloning); 3′ cloning site BbsI (destroyed during cloning)
  Sequencing primers: 5′ LKO1.5: GACTATCATATGCTTACCGT
Terms and licenses: Academic/Nonprofit Terms; Industry Terms: Not Available to Industry
How to cite: SOX2-3'gRNA was a gift from Kai Wang (Addgene plasmid # 215543 ; http://n2t.net/addgene:215543 ; RRID:Addgene_215543)
